>Addgene plasmid #112800 | p3 FLAG_CMV14/OCTN2 (delta14_22) | addgene full sequence | sequence record 219925 | Addgene NGS Result
GACATTGATTATTGACTAGTTATTAATAGTAATCAATTACGGGGTCATTAGTTCATAGCCCATATATGGA
GTTCCGCGTTACATAACTTACGGTAAATGGCCCGCCTGGCTGACCGCCCAACGACCCCCGCCCATTGACG
TCAATAATGACGTATGTTCCCATAGTAACGCCAATAGGGACTTTCCATTGACGTCAATGGGTGGAGTATT
TACGGTAAACTGCCCACTTGGCAGTACATCAAGTGTATCATATGCCAAGTCCGCCCCCTATTGACGTCAA
TGACGGTAAATGGCCCGCCTGGCATTATGCCCAGTACATGACCTTACGGGACTTTCCTACTTGGCAGTAC
ATCTACGTATTAGTCATCGCTATTACCATGGTGATGCGGTTTTGGCAGTACACCAATGGGCGTGGATAGC
GGTTTGACTCACGGGGATTTCCAAGTCTCCACCCCATTGACGTCAATGGGAGTTTGTTTTGGCACCAAAA
TCAACGGGACTTTCCAAAATGTCGTAATAACCCCGCCCCGTTGACGCAAATGGGCGGTAGGCGTGTACGG
TGGGAGGTCTATATAAGCAGAGCTCGTTTAGTGAACCGTCAGAATTAAGCTTATGCGGGACTACGACGAG
GTGACCGCCTTCCTGGGCGAATTCCTGCTCAGCGCCAGCATCATCCCCAATGGCTTCAATGGTATGTCTA
TCGTGTTCCTGGCGGGGACCCCGGAGCACCGTTGCCTTGTGCCTCACACCGTGAACTTGAGCAGCGCGTG
GCGCAACCACAGTATCCCGTTGGAGACGAAGGACGGACGACAGGTGCCTCAGAGCTGCCGCCGCTACCGA
CTGGCCACCATCGCCAACTTCTCTGCGCTGGGGCTGGAGCCGGGACGGGACGTGGACCTGGAGCAGCTGG
AGCAAGAGAACTGCCTGGATGGCTGGGAGTACAACAAGGACGTCTTCCTGTCCACCATCGTGACAGAGTG
GGACCTGGTGTGTAAGGATGACTGGAAAGCCCCACTCACCACCTCCTTGTTTTTCGTGGGTGTGCTGATG
GGCTCCTTCATTTCGGGACAGCTCTCAGACAGGTTTGGTCGCAAGAATGTGCTGTTTTTGACCATGGGCA
TGCAGACTGGCTTCAGCTTCCTGCAGCTCTTCTCTGTGAACTTCGAGATGTTTACAGTGCTTTTTGTCCT
TGTTGGCATGGGTCAGATCTCCAACTACGTGGCAGCATTTGTCCTGGGAACAGAAATTCTTTCCAAGTCA
ATTCGAATTATATTCGCCACCTTAGGAGTTTGCATATTTTATGCATTTGGCTTCATGGTGCTGCCTCTGT
TTGCATACTTCATCAGAGACTGGAGGATGCTGCTGCTTGCGCTCACTGTACCAGGGGTGCTGTGTGGGGC
TCTCTGGTGGTTCATCCCTGAGTCCCCCCGATGGCTCATCTCTCAAGGCCGAGTTAAAGAGGCAGAGGTG
ATCATCCGCAAAGCTGCCAAATTCAATGGGATAGTTGCGCCTTCCACTATCTTCGATCCCAGTGAGTTAC
AAGACTTAAATTCCAAGAAGCCTCAGTCGCACCACATTTATGATCTGGTCCGAACACGAAATATCAGGAT
CATCACCATCATGTCCATAATCCTGTGGCTGACCATATCAGTGGGCTACTTCGGACTTTCTCTTGACACT
CCTAACTTGCATGGGGACATCTATGTGAACTGCTTCCTACTGGCAGCTGTTGAAGTCCCCGCCTATGTGT
TGGCCTGGCTGTTGCTACAGCACCTGCCCCGGCGGTATTCTATCTCTGCTGCCCTCTTCCTGGGTGGCAG
TGTCCTTCTCTTCATACAGCTGGTGCCTTCAGAATTGTTTTACTTGTCCACTGCCCTGGTGATGGTGGGC
AAGTTTGGAATCACCTCTGCCTATTCCATGGTCTATGTGTACACGGCCGAGCTGTACCCCACTGTGGTCA
GAAACATGGGTGTGGGGGTCAGCTCCACAGCATCCCGCCTTGGCAGCATCCTGTCTCCCTACTTTGTCTA
CCTCGGTGCCTATGATCGCTTCCTGCCTTATATCCTCATGGGAAGTCTGACCATCCTGACAGCTATCCTC
ACCTTGTTCTTCCCAGAGAGCTTTGGTGCCCCTCTCCCCGACACCATTGACCAGATGCTCAGGGTCAAAG
GAATAAAACAATGGCAAATCCAAAGCCAAACAAGGACGCAAAAAGATGGTGGAGAAAGCCCAACGGTCCT
AAAGAGCACAGCCTTCGGATCCCGGGCTGACTACAAAGACCATGACGGTGATTATAAAGATCATGACATC
GACTACAAGGATGACGATGACAAGTAGTGATCCCGGGTGGCATCCCTGTGACCCCTCCCCAGTGCCTCTC
CTGGCCCTGGAAGTTGCCACTCCAGTGCCCACCAGCCTTGTCCTAATAAAATTAAGTTGCATCATTTTGT
CTGACTAGGTGTCCTTCTATAATATTATGGGGTGGAGGGGGGTGGTATGGAGCAAGGGGCAAGTTGGGAA
GACAACCTGTAGGGCCTGCGGGGTCTATTGGGAACCAAGCTGGAGTGCAGTGGCACAATCTTGGCTCACT
GCAATCTCCGCCTCCTGGGTTCAAGCGATTCTCCTGCCTCAGCCTCCCGAGTTGTTGGGATTCCAGGCAT
GCATGACCAGGCTCAGCTAATTTTTGTTTTTTTGGTAGAGACGGGGTTTCACCATATTGGCCAGGCTGGT
CTCCAACTCCTAATCTCAGGTGATCTACCCACCTTGGCCTCCCAAATTGCTGGGATTACAGGCGTGAACC
ACTGCTCCCTTCCCTGTCCTTCTGATTTTAAAATAACTATACCAGCAGGAGGACGTCCAGACACAGCATA
GGCTACCTGGCCATGCCCAACCGGTGGGACATTTGAGTTGCTTGCTTGGCACTGTCCTCTCATGCGTTGG
GTCCACTCAGTAGATGCCTGTTGAATTGGGTACGCGGCCAGCTTGGCTGTGGAATGTGTGTCAGTTAGGG
TGTGGAAAGTCCCCAGGCTCCCCAGCAGGCAGAAGTATGCAAAGCATGCATCTCAATTAGTCAGCAACCA
GGTGTGGAAAGTCCCCAGGCTCCCCAGCAGGCAGAAGTATGCAAAGCATGCATCTCAATTAGTCAGCAAC
CATAGTCCCGCCCCTAACTCCGCCCATCCCGCCCCTAACTCCGCCCAGTTCCGCCCATTCTCCGCCCCAT
GGCTGACTAATTTTTTTTATTTATGCAGAGGCCGAGGCCGCCTCGGCCTCTGAGCTATTCCAGAAGTAGT
GAGGAGGCTTTTTTGGAGGAATTGATCAGCTTGGGATCTGATCAAGAGACAGGATGAGGATCGTTTCGCA
TGATTGAACAAGATGGATTGCACGCAGGTTCTCCGGCCGCTTGGGTGGAGAGGCTATTCGGCTATGACTG
GGCACAACAGACAATCGGCTGCTCTGATGCCGCCGTGTTCCGGCTGTCAGCGCAGGGGCGCCCGGTTCTT
TTTGTCAAGACCGACCTGTCCGGTGCCCTGAATGAACTGCAGGACGAGGCAGCGCGGCTATCGTGGCTGG
CCACGACGGGCGTTCCTTGCGCAGCTGTGCTCGACGTTGTCACTGAAGCGGGAAGGGACTGGCTGCTATT
GGGCGAAGTGCCGGGGCAGGATCTCCTGTCATCTCACCTTGCTCCTGCCGAGAAAGTATCCATCATGGCT
GATGCAATGCGGCGGCTGCATACGCTTGATCCGGCTACCTGCCCATTCGACCACCAAGCGAAACATCGCA
TCGAGCGAGCACGTACTCGGATGGAAGCCGGTCTTGTCGATCAGGATGATCTGGACGAAGAGCATCAGGG
GCTCGCGCCAGCCGAACTGTTCGCCAGGCTCAAGGCGCGCATGCCCGACGGCGAGGATCTCGTCGTGACC
CATGGCGATGCCTGCTTGCCGAATATCATGGTGGAAAATGGCCGCTTTTCTGGATTCATCGACTGTGGCC
GGCTGGGTGTGGCGGACCGCTATCAGGACATAGCGTTGGCTACCCGTGATATTGCTGAAGAGCTTGGCGG
CGAATGGGCTGACCGCTTCCTCGTGCTTTACGGTATCGCCGCTCCCGATTCGCAGCGCATCGCCTTCTAT
CGCCTTCTTGACGAGTTCTTCTGAGCGGGACTCTGGGGTTCGAAATGACCGACCAAGCGACGCCCAACCT
GCCATCACGAGATTTCGATTCCACCGCCGCCTTCTATGAAAGGTTGGGCTTCGGAATCGTTTTCCGGGAC
GCCGGCTGGATGATCCTCCAGCGCGGGGATCTCATGCTGGAGTTCTTCGCCCACCCCGGGCTCGATCCCC
TCGCGAGTTGGTTCAGCTGCTGCCTGAGGCTGGACGACCTCGCGGAGTTCTACCGGCAGTGCAAATCCGT
CGGCATCCAGGAAACCAGCAGCGGCTATCCGCGCATCCATGCCCCCGAACTGCAGGAGTGGGGAGGCACG
ATGGCCGCTTTGGTCGACCCGGACGGGACGCTCCTGCGCCTGATACAGAACGAATTGCTTGCAGGCATCT
CATGAGTGTGTCTTCCCGTTTTCCGCCTGAGGTCACTGCGTGGATGGAGCGCTGGCGCCTGCTGCGCGAC
GGCGAGCTGCTCACCACCCACTCGCCAAGCTGGAACCGTAAAAAGGCCGCGTTGCTGGCGTTTTTCCATA
GGCTCCGCCGATCATAATCAGCCATACCACATTTGTAGAGGTTTTACTTGCTTTAAAAAACCTCCCACAC
CTCCCCCTGAACCTGAAACATAAAATGAATGCAATTGTTGTTGTTAACTTGTTTATTGCAGCTTATAATG
GTTACAAATAAAGCAATAGCATCACAAATTTCACAAATAAAGCATTTTTTTCACTGCATTCTAGTTGTGG
TTTGTCCAAACTCATCAATGTATCTTATCATGTCTGGATCAATTCCCTATAGTGAGTCGTATTAAATTCG
TAATCATGTCATAGCTGTTTCCTGTGTGAAATTGTTATCCGCTCACAATTCCACACAACATACGAGCCGG
AAGCATAAAGTGTAAAGCCTGGGGTGCCTAATGAGTGAGCTAACTCACATTAATTGCGTTGCGCTCACTG
CCCGCTTTCCAGTCGGGAAACCTGTCGTGCCAGCTGCATTAATGAATCGGCCAACGCGCGGGGAGAGGCG
GTTTGCGTATTGGGCGCTCTTCCGCTTCCTCGCTCACTGACTCGCTGCGCTCGGTCGTTCGGCTGCGGCG
AGCGGTATCAGCTCACTCAAAGGCGGTAATACGGTTATCCACAGAATCAGGGGATAACGCAGGAAAGAAC
ATGTGAGCAAAAGGCCAGCAAAAGGCCAGGAACCGTAAAAAGGCCGCGTTGCTGGCGTTTTTCCATAGGC
TCCGCCCCCCTGACGAGCATCACAAAAATCGACGCTCAAGTCAGAGGTGGCGAAACCCGACAGGACTATA
AAGATACCAGGCGTTTCCCCCTGGAAGCTCCCTCGTGCGCTCTCCTGTTCCGACCCTGCCGCTTACCGGA
TACCTGTCCGCCTTTCTCCCTTCGGGAAGCGTGGCGCTTTCTCATAGCTCACGCTGTAGGTATCTCAGTT
CGGTGTAGGTCGTTCGCTCCAAGCTGGGCTGTGTGCACGAACCCCCCGTTCAGCCCGACCGCTGCGCCTT
ATCCGGTAACTATCGTCTTGAGTCCAACCCGGTAAGACACGACTTATCGCCACTGGCAGCAGCCACTGGT
AACAGGATTAGCAGAGCGAGGTATGTAGGCGGTGCTACAGAGTTCTTGAAGTGGTGGCCTAACTACGGCT
ACACTAGAAGAACAGTATTTGGTATCTGCGCTCTGCTGAAGCCAGTTACCTTCGGAAAAAGAGTTGGTAG
CTCTTGATCCGGCAAACAAACCACCGCTGGTAGCGGTGGTTTTTTTGTTTGCAAGCAGCAGATTACGCGC
AGAAAAAAAGGATCTCAAGAAGATCCTTTGATCTTTTCTACGGGGTCTGACGCTCAGTGGAACGAAAACT
CACGTTAAGGGATTTTGGTCATGAGATTATCAAAAAGGATCTTCACCTAGATCCTTTTAAATTAAAAATG
AAGTTTTAAATCAATCTAAAGTATATATGAGTAAACTTGGTCTGACAGTTACCAATGCTTAATCAGTGAG
GCACCTATCTCAGCGATCTGTCTATTTCGTTCATCCATAGTTGCCTGACTCCCCGTCGTGTAGATAACTA
CGATACGGGAGGGCTTACCATCTGGCCCCAGTGCTGCAATGATACCGCGAGACCCACGCTCACCGGCTCC
AGATTTATCAGCAATAAACCAGCCAGCCGGAAGGGCCGAGCGCAGAAGTGGTCCTGCAACTTTATCCGCC
TCCATCCAGTCTATTAATTGTTGCCGGGAAGCTAGAGTAAGTAGTTCGCCAGTTAATAGTTTGCGCAACG
TTGTTGCCATTGCTACAGGCATCGTGGTGTCACGCTCGTCGTTTGGTATGGCTTCATTCAGCTCCGGTTC
CCAACGATCAAGGCGAGTTACATGATCCCCCATGTTGTGCAAAAAAGCGGTTAGCTCCTTCGGTCCTCCG
ATCGTTGTCAGAAGTAAGTTGGCCGCAGTGTTATCACTCATGGTTATGGCAGCACTGCATAATTCTCTTA
CTGTCATGCCATCCGTAAGATGCTTTTCTGTGACTGGTGAGTACTCAACCAAGTCATTCTGAGAATAGTG
TATGCGGCGACCGAGTTGCTCTTGCCCGGCGTCAATACGGGATAATACCGCGCCACATAGCAGAACTTTA
AAAGTGCTCATCATTGGAAAACGTTCTTCGGGGCGAAAACTCTCAAGGATCTTACCGCTGTTGAGATCCA
GTTCGATGTAACCCACTCGTGCACCCAACTGATCTTCAGCATCTTTTACTTTCACCAGCGTTTCTGGGTG
AGCAAAAACAGGAAGGCAAAATGCCGCAAAAAAGGGAATAAGGGCGACACGGAAATGTTGAATACTCATA
CTCTTCCTTTTTCAATATTATTGAAGCATTTATCAGGGTTATTGTCTCATGAGCGGATACATATTTGAAT
GTATTTAGAAAAATAAACAAATAGGGGTTCCGCGCACATTTCCCCGAAAAGTGCCACCTG
[124 nt withheld, positions 7131-7254]
C
[91 nt withheld, positions 7256-7346]
A
[49 nt withheld, positions 7348-7396]
CCTTTGACGTTGGAGTCCACGTTCTTT
[37 nt withheld, positions 7424-7460]
ACCCTATCTCGGTCTATTCTTTTGATTTATAAGGGATTTTGCCGATTTCGGCCTATTGGTTAAAAAATGA
GCTGATTTAACAAAAATTTAACGCGAATTTTAACAAAATATTAACGCTTACAATTTCCATTCGCCATTCA
GGCTGCGCAACTGTTGGGAAGGGCGATCGGTGCGGGCCTCTTCGCTATTACGCCAGCTGGCGAAAGGGGG
ATGTGCTGCAAGGCGATTAAGTTGGGTAACGCCAGGGTTTTCCCAGTCACGACGTTGTAAAACGACGGCC
AGTGCCAAGCTGATCTATACATTGAATCAATATTGGCAATTAGCCATATTAGTCATTGGTTATATAGCAT
AAATCAATATTGGCTATTGGCCATTGCATACGTTGTATCTATATCATAATATGTACATTTATATTGGCTC
ATGTCCAATATGACCGCCATGTT
Features (pLannotate 1.2.2; 22 found; start..end, strand, type, name):
      1..380     +  enhancer       CMV enhancer: human cytomegalovirus immediate early enhancer
    382..581     +  promoter       CMV promoter: human cytomegalovirus (CMV) immediate early promoter
    613..2256    +  CDS            Slc22a5: S22A5_RAT - Also known as Octn2. Experimental evidence at protein level: Swiss-Prot protein existence level 1. Sodium-ion dependent, high affinity carnitine transporter. Involved in the active cellular uptake of carnitine. Transports one sodium ion with one molecule of carnitine. Also transports organic cations such as tetraethylammonium (TEA) without the involvement of sodium. Also relative uptake activity ratio of carnitine to TEA is 11.3. From Rattus norvegicus (Rat).
   2269..2334    +  CDS            3xFLAG: three tandem FLAG® epitope tags, followed by an enterokinase cleavage site
   2345..2967    +  polyA_signal   hGH poly(A) signal: human growth hormone polyadenylation signal
   3009..3306    +  promoter       SV40 promoter: SV40 enhancer and early promoter
   3360..4151    +  CDS            neo: KKA2_KLEPN - Also known as kan, nptII. Experimental evidence at protein level: Swiss-Prot protein existence level 1. Resistance to kanamycin, neomycin, paromomycin, ribostamycin, butirosin and gentamicin B. From Klebsiella pneumoniae.
   4175..4552    +  CDS            ble: BLE_KLEPN - Experimental evidence at protein level: Swiss-Prot protein existence level 1. Binding protein with a strong affinity to the bleomycin family of antibiotics. Binds to CL990; an antimitotic-antibiotic compound. From Klebsiella pneumoniae.
   4594..4653    +  CDS            str (fragment): STR_KLEPN - Protein inferred from homology: Swiss-Prot protein existence level 3. The aminoglycoside phosphotransferases achieve inactivation of their antibiotic substrates by phosphorylation. From Klebsiella pneumoniae.
   4676..4699    -  rep_origin     CloDF13 ori (fragment): Plasmids containing the CloDF13 (CDF) origin of replication can be propagated in E. coli cells that contain additional plasmids with compatible origins.
   4700..4783    +  CDS            large T antigen (fragment): large T antigen from SV40 (simian virus 40)
   4806..4940    +  polyA_signal   SV40 poly(A) signal: SV40 polyadenylation signal
   4946..4964    -  promoter       T7 promoter: promoter for bacteriophage T7 RNA polymerase
   5002..5018    -  protein_bind   lac operator: The lac repressor binds to the lac operator to inhibit transcription in E. coli. This inhibition can be relieved by adding lactose or isopropyl-β-D-thiogalactopyranoside (IPTG). lac repressor encoded by lacI
   5026..5056    -  promoter       lac promoter: promoter for the E. coli lac operon
   5071..5092    -  protein_bind   CAP binding site: CAP binding activates transcription in the presence of cAMP. E. coli catabolite activator protein
   5105..5197    -  CDS            lacI (fragment): lac repressor; lacI; The lac repressor binds to the lac operator to inhibit transcription in E. coli. This inhibition can be relieved by adding lactose or isopropyl-β-D-thiogalactopyranoside (IPTG).
   5380..5968    -  rep_origin     ori: high-copy-number ColE1/pMB1/pBR322/pUC origin of replication
   6139..6999    -  CDS            AmpR: β-lactamase; bla; confers resistance to ampicillin, carbenicillin, and related antibiotics
   7000..7104    -  promoter       AmpR promoter: bla
   7131..7559    +  rep_origin     f1 ori (sequence partly withheld): f1 bacteriophage origin of replication; arrow indicates direction of (+) strand synthesis
   7590..7744    -  CDS            lacZα (fragment): LacZα fragment of β-galactosidase; lacZ fragment
