[The description below was written by a language model from this plasmid's Addgene catalogue record and pLannotate feature annotations shown in this document.]
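Description:
p3 FLAG_CMV14/OCTN2 (delta14_22) is a mammalian expression plasmid built on the commercial p3xFLAG-CMV-14 backbone and carrying a deletion mutant of the rat organic cation/carnitine transporter OCTN2 (Slc22a5). The coding sequence, inserted between HindIII and BamHI sites, lacks amino acids 14 to 22 near the N-terminus. It sits downstream of the human cytomegalovirus immediate early enhancer and promoter, which drive strong constitutive transcription in mammalian cells. The open reading frame continues into a C-terminal 3xFLAG epitope, so the mutant transporter can be detected or immunoprecipitated with anti-FLAG antibodies. A human growth hormone polyadenylation signal terminates the transcript.

A second cassette places the neo (aminoglycoside phosphotransferase) gene under the SV40 enhancer/early promoter with an SV40 poly(A) signal, allowing G418 selection of stably transfected cells. The annotation also picks up the ble gene and a str fragment immediately downstream of neo, which look like carry-over from the transposon-derived source of the marker; the catalogue does not list them as usable markers. In E. coli the plasmid is maintained through a high-copy ColE1/pUC-type origin and selected with ampicillin via β-lactamase. An f1 origin is present for single-stranded DNA production. Small lac promoter/operator, lacI, lacZα, T7 promoter and CloDF13 fragments appear to be backbone remnants with no stated function.

The record gives the purpose simply as expression of an OCTN2 mutant. The associated publication concerns the interaction of Octn2 with caveolin-1 in rat astrocytes, which suggests the deletion was made to test a candidate interaction region, although the record does not state this explicitly.
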