Addgene plasmid #112800: p3 FLAG_CMV14/OCTN2 (delta14_22)
Purpose: Expression of OCTN2 mutant
Depositing lab: Katarzyna Nalęcz. Depositing organization: Nencki Institute. Publication: Caveolin-1--a novel interacting partner of organic cation/carnitine transporter (Octn2): effect of protein kinase C on this interaction in rat astrocytes. Czeredys M, Samluk L, Michalec K, Tulodziecka K, Skowronek K, Nalecz KA. PLoS One. 2013 Dec 13;8(12):e82105. doi: 10.1371/journal.pone.0082105. eCollection 2013. PONE-D-13-35323 PubMed 24349196.
Backbone
  Vector backbone: p3 FLAG_CMV14
  Backbone manufacturer: Sigma
  Vector type: Mammalian Expression
  Selectable markers: Neomycin (select with G418)
Growth in bacteria
  Bacterial resistance: Ampicillin, 100 μg/mL
  Growth temperature: 37°C
  Growth strain: DH5alpha
  Copy number: Unknown
Gene/Insert
  Gene/Insert name: OCTN2/SLC22A5 (alt name: Organic cation/carnitine transporter)
  Species: R. norvegicus (rat)
  Mutation: amino acids 14_22 deleted
  Entrez Gene: Slc22a5 (a.k.a. CT1, OCTN2, UST2r)
  Tag / fusion protein: 3 x Flag (C terminal on insert)
  Cloning method: Restriction Enzyme; 5′ cloning site HindIII (unknown if destroyed); 3′ cloning site BamHI (unknown if destroyed)
Terms and licenses: Academic/Nonprofit Terms; Industry Terms: Not Available to Industry
How to cite: p3 FLAG_CMV14/OCTN2 (delta14_22) was a gift from Katarzyna Nalęcz (Addgene plasmid # 112800 ; http://n2t.net/addgene:112800 ; RRID:Addgene_112800)
